>Addgene plasmid #162932 | C417-E01: attB4-polyhedrinp>His6-nostop-attB1r | addgene full sequence | sequence record 330540 | Addgene NGS Result
TTAACGCTAGCATGGATGTTTTCCCAGTCACGACGTTGTAAAACGACGGCCAGTCTTAAAATTCGAGCTC
GGTCCGATCGGGCCCGCGTTAACGCTACCATGGAGCTCCAAATAATGATTTTATTTTGACTGATAGTGAC
CTGTTCGTTGCAACAAATTGATAAGCAATGCTTTTTTATAATGCCAACTTTGTATAGAAAAGTTGGCGTT
CGCCCAGGACTCTAGCTATAGTTCTAGTGGTTGGCTACGTATACTCCGGAATATTAATAGATCATGGAGA
TAATTAAAATGATAACCATCTCGCAAATAAATAAGTATTTTACTGTTTTCGTAACAGTTTTGTAATAAAA
AAACCTATAAATATGGGCCACCATCACCACCACCATACAACTTTGTACAAAAAAGTTGAACGAGAAACGT
AAAATGATATAAATATCAATATATTAAATTAGATTTTGCATAAAAAACAGACTACATAATACTGTAAAAC
ACAACATATGCAGTCACTATGAACCAACTACTTAGATGGTATTAGTGACCTGTAGAATTCGAGCTCTAGA
GCTGCAGGGCGGCCGCGATATCCCCTATAGTGAGTCGTATTACATGGTCATAGCTGTTTCCTGGCAGCTC
TGGCCCGTGTCTCAAAATCTCTGATGTTACATTGCACAAGATCGGTACCCGGGGATCCTCTAGACCAGCC
AGGACAGAAATGCCTCGACTTCGCTGCTACCCAAGGTTGCCGGGTGACGCACACCGTGGAAACGGATGAA
GGCACGAACCCAGTGGACATAAGCCTGTTCGGTTCGTAAGCTGTAATGCAAGTAGCGTATGCGCTCACGC
AACTGGTCCAGAACCTTGACCGAACGCAGCGGTGGTAACGGCGCAGTGGCGGTTTTCATGGCTTGTTATG
ACTGTTTTTTTGGGGTACAGTCTATGCCTCGGGCATCCAAGCAGCAAGCGCGTTACGCCGTGGGTCGATG
TTTGATGTTATGGAGCAGCAACGATGTTACGCAGCAGGGCAGTCGCCCTAAAACAAAGTTAAACATTATG
AGGGAAGCGGTGATCGCCGAAGTATCGACTCAACTATCAGAGGTAGTTGGCGTCATCGAGCGCCATCTCG
AACCGACGTTGCTGGCCGTACATTTGTACGGCTCCGCAGTGGATGGCGGCCTGAAGCCACACAGTGATAT
TGATTTGCTGGTTACGGTGACCGTAAGGCTTGATGAAACAACGCGGCGAGCTTTGATCAACGACCTTTTG
GAAACTTCGGCTTCCCCTGGAGAGAGCGAGATTCTCCGCGCTGTAGAAGTCACCATTGTTGTGCACGACG
ACATCATTCCGTGGCGTTATCCAGCTAAGCGCGAACTGCAATTTGGAGAATGGCAGCGCAATGACATTCT
TGCAGGTATCTTCGAGCCAGCCACGATCGACATTGATCTGGCTATCTTGCTGACAAAAGCAAGAGAACAT
AGCGTTGCCTTGGTAGGTCCAGCGGCGGAGGAACTCTTTGATCCGGTTCCTGAACAGGATCTATTTGAGG
CGCTAAATGAAACCTTAACGCTATGGAACTCGCCGCCCGACTGGGCTGGCGATGAGCGAAATGTAGTGCT
TACGTTGTCCCGCATTTGGTACAGCGCAGTAACCGGCAAAATCGCGCCGAAGGATGTCGCTGCCGACTGG
GCAATGGAGCGCCTGCCGGCCCAGTATCAGCCCGTCATACTTGAAGCTAGACAGGCTTATCTTGGACAAG
AAGAAGATCGCTTGGCCTCGCGCGCAGATCAGTTGGAAGAATTTGTCCACTACGTGAAAGGCGAGATCAC
CAAGGTAGTCGGCAAATAACCCTCGAGCCACCCATGACCAAAATCCCTTAACGTGAGTTACGCGTCGTTC
CACTGAGCGTCAGACCCCGTAGAAAAGATCAAAGGATCTTCTTGAGATCCTTTTTTTCTGCGCGTAATCT
GCTGCTTGCAAACAAAAAAACCACCGCTACCAGCGGTGGTTTGTTTGCCGGATCAAGAGCTACCAACTCT
TTTTCCGAAGGTAACTGGCTTCAGCAGAGCGCAGATACCAAATACTGTTCTTCTAGTGTAGCCGTAGTTA
GGCCACCACTTCAAGAACTCTGTAGCACCGCCTACATACCTCGCTCTGCTAATCCTGTTACCAGTGGCTG
CTGCCAGTGGCGATAAGTCGTGTCTTACCGGGTTGGACTCAAGACGATAGTTACCGGATAAGGCGCAGCG
GTCGGGCTGAACGGGGGGTTCGTGCACACAGCCCAGCTTGGAGCGAACGACCTACACCGAACTGAGATAC
CTACAGCGTGAGCTATGAGAAAGCGCCACGCTTCCCGAAGGGAGAAAGGCGGACAGGTATCCGGTAAGCG
GCAGGGTCGGAACAGGAGAGCGCACGAGGGAGCTTCCAGGGGGAAACGCCTGGTATCTTTATAGTCCTGT
CGGGTTTCGCCACCTCTGACTTGAGCGTCGATTTTTGTGATGCTCGTCAGGGGGGCGGAGCCTATGGAAA
AACGCCAGCAACGCGGCCTTTTTACGGTTCCTGGCCTTTTGCTGGCCTTTTGCTCACATGTTCTTTCCTG
CGTTATCCCCTGATTCTGTGGATAACCGTATTACCGCCTTTGAGTGAGCTGATACCGCTCGCCGCAGCCG
AACGACCGAGCGCAGCGAGTCAGTGAGCGAGGAAGCGGAAGAGCGCCCAATACGCAAACCGCCTCTCCCC
GCGCGTTGGCCGATTCATTAATGCAGCTGGCACGACAGGTTTCCCGACTGGAAAGCGGGCAGTGAGCGCA
ACGCAATTAATACGCGTACCGCTAGCCAGGAAGAGTTTGTAGAAACGCAAAAAGGCCATCCGTCAGGATG
GCCTTCTGCTTAGTTTGATGCCTGGCAGTTTATGGCGGGCGTCCTGCCCGCCACCCTCCGGGCCGTTGCT
TCACAACGTTCAAATCCGCTCCCGGCGGATTTGTCCTACTCAGGAGAGCGTTCACCGACAAACAACAGAT
AAAACGAAAGGCCCAGTCTTCCGACTGAGCCTTTCGTTTTATTTGATGCCTGGCAGTTCCCTACTCTCGC
G
Features (pLannotate 1.2.2; 14 found; start..end, strand, type, name):
     18..54      -  CDS            lacZα (fragment): LacZα fragment of β-galactosidase; lacZ fragment
    109..194     +  protein_bind   attL1 (fragment): mutant version of attL; recombination site for the Gateway® LR reaction LR Clonase™
    185..205     +  protein_bind   attB4: mutant version of attB; core recombination site for the Gateway® BP reaction BP Clonase™
    271..362     +  promoter       polyhedrin promoter: polh from Autographa californica; promoter for the baculovirus polyhedrin gene
    387..511     +  protein_bind   attR1: mutant version of attR; recombination site for the Gateway® LR reaction LR Clonase™
    584..602     -  promoter       T7 promoter: promoter for bacteriophage T7 RNA polymerase
    672..694     +  misc_feature   MCS (fragment): pUC18/19 multiple cloning site
    786..809     +  promoter       Pc promoter (fragment): intI1 (promoter lies within the coding sequence); class 1 integron promoter
    985..1041    +  CDS            GmR (fragment): gentamycin acetyltransferase; aacC1; confers resistance to gentamycin
   1048..1839    +  CDS            SmR: aminoglycoside adenylyltransferase (Murphy, 1985); aadA; confers resistance to spectinomycin and streptomycin
   1932..2520    +  rep_origin     ori: high-copy-number ColE1/pMB1/pBR322/pUC origin of replication
   2703..2795    +  CDS            lacI (fragment): lac repressor; lacI; The lac repressor binds to the lac operator to inhibit transcription in E. coli. This inhibition can be relieved by adding lactose or isopropyl-β-D-thiogalactopyranoside (IPTG).
   2850..2877    -  terminator     rrnB T2 terminator: transcription terminator T2 from the E. coli rrnB gene
   3009..3052    +  terminator     rrnB T1 terminator: Escherichia coli rrnB; transcription terminator T1 from the E. coli rrnB gene
