[The description below was written by a language model from this plasmid's Addgene catalogue record and pLannotate feature annotations shown in this document.]
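Description:
C417-E01: attB4-polyhedrinp>His6-nostop-attB1r is a small (about 3.1 kb) Gateway entry clone built on the pDonr233 backbone and intended as a promoter/tag module for multisite (combinatorial) Gateway assembly of baculovirus expression constructs. It is maintained in E. coli from a high-copy ColE1/pUC-type origin and selected with spectinomycin through the aadA (SmR) aminoglycoside adenylyltransferase gene. Short fragments annotated as Pc integron promoter and gentamicin acetyltransferase lie just upstream of the marker. Fragments of lacZα, lacI and a pUC MCS, a T7 promoter and the rrnB T1 and T2 terminators are also annotated in the backbone; terminators of this kind generally insulate a cloned region from read-through transcription.

The payload is a synthetic cassette containing the AcMNPV polyhedrin promoter, a very strong, very late baculoviral promoter, followed by a His6 coding segment with no stop codon, so that translation can continue into a downstream open reading frame. The His6 tag itself is too short to have been annotated in the feature table but is stated in the catalogue entry. The cassette is flanked by an attL-type site carrying the attB4 core on the upstream side and an attR1 site on the downstream side, the configuration expected after BP recombination of an attB4/attB1r-flanked fragment. In an LR reaction this element can be joined to a gene-of-interest entry clone carrying compatible sites and to a suitable destination vector, placing promoter and N-terminal tag in front of the gene. The result is a polyhedrin-driven construct for producing His6-tagged proteins by baculovirus expression, typically in insect cells, suited to metal-affinity purification.
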