Addgene plasmid #162932: C417-E01: attB4-polyhedrinp>His6-nostop-attB1r
Purpose: Gateway attB4/attB1r entry clone for baculovirus expression of His6 tagged proteins using the polyhedrin promoter
Depositing lab: Dominic Esposito. Depositing organization: National Cancer Institute (NCI). Publication: Combinatorial assembly of clone libraries using site-specific recombination. Wall VE, Garvey LA, Mehalko JL, Procter LV, Esposito D. Methods Mol Biol. 2014;1116:193-208. doi: 10.1007/978-1-62703-764-8_14. PubMed 24395366.
Backbone
  Vector backbone: pDonr233
  Vector type: Synthetic Biology
Growth in bacteria
  Bacterial resistance: Spectinomycin, 50 μg/mL
  Growth temperature: 37°C
  Growth strain: DH5alpha
  Copy number: High Copy
Gene/Insert
  Gene/Insert name: His6 fusion with AcMNPV polyhedrin promoter
  Species: Synthetic
  Cloning method: Gateway Cloning
Terms and licenses: Academic/Nonprofit Terms; Industry Terms: Not Available to Industry
How to cite: C417-E01: attB4-polyhedrinp>His6-nostop-attB1r was a gift from Dominic Esposito (Addgene plasmid # 162932 ; http://n2t.net/addgene:162932 ; RRID:Addgene_162932)
